Addgene plasmid #90575: CCNA2 B2.1 gRNA
Purpose: 3rd generation lentiviral gRNA plasmid targeting human CCNA2
Depositing lab: Iain Cheeseman. Depositing organization: Whitehead Institute for Biomedical Research. Publication: Large-Scale Analysis of CRISPR/Cas9 Cell-Cycle Knockouts Reveals the Diversity of p53-Dependent Responses to Cell-Cycle Defects. McKinley KL, Cheeseman IM. Dev Cell. 2017 Feb 27;40(4):405-420.e2. doi: 10.1016/j.devcel.2017.01.012. Epub 2017 Feb 16. PubMed 28216383.
Backbone
  Vector backbone: pLenti-sgRNA
  Backbone manufacturer: Eric Lander & David Sabatini labs (Addgene plasmid #71409)
  Backbone size w/o insert (bp): 9151
  Vector type: Lentiviral, CRISPR
  Selectable markers: Puromycin
Growth in bacteria
  Bacterial resistance: Ampicillin, 100 μg/mL
  Growth temperature: 37°C
  Growth strain: NEB Stable
  Copy number: Unknown
Gene/Insert
  Gene/Insert name: CCNA2 (Guide Designation B2.1) (alt name: pKMKO series)
  gRNA/shRNA sequence: CACCgCAGCGCCCGTCCAACAACCG
  Species: H. sapiens (human)
  Promoter: U6
  Cloning method: Restriction Enzyme; 5′ cloning site BsmBI (destroyed during cloning); 3′ cloning site BsmBI (destroyed during cloning)
  Sequencing primers: 5′ hU6-F (5'-GAGGGCCTATTTCCCATGATT-3'); 3′ EF1a-R (5'-CACGGCGACTACTGCACTTA-3')
Terms and licenses: Academic/Nonprofit Terms; Industry Terms: Not Available to Industry
Depositor comments: Please note that gRNA target sequence listed is not strictly the 20nt spacer sequence, but also contains the 5' BsmBI overhang. For more information about knockout human cell lines generated using this plasmid, please see http://cellcycleknockouts.wi.mit.edu/ .
How to cite: CCNA2 B2.1 gRNA was a gift from Iain Cheeseman (Addgene plasmid # 90575 ; http://n2t.net/addgene:90575 ; RRID:Addgene_90575)
