[The description below was written by a language model from this plasmid's Addgene catalogue record and pLannotate feature annotations shown in this document.]
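Description:
CCNA2 B2.1 gRNA is a third-generation lentiviral CRISPR guide plasmid built on the pLenti-sgRNA backbone. It expresses a single guide RNA against human CCNA2 (cyclin A2). The guide oligonucleotide was cloned between two BsmBI sites that were destroyed in the process. This places the spacer downstream of the human U6 RNA polymerase III promoter and directly upstream of the Streptococcus pyogenes Cas9 guide scaffold, which is annotated as a tracrRNA fragment. The plasmid carries no Cas9, so the nuclease must be supplied separately in the target cells. The depositor notes that the recorded guide sequence includes the 5′ cloning overhang as well as the 20-nt spacer.

The viral cassette begins with an RSV promoter fused to a truncated HIV-1 5′ LTR, which allows Tat-independent production of genomic RNA. This is followed by the Ψ packaging signal with a gag fragment, the RRE for Rev-dependent nuclear export, and a cPPT/CTS. Downstream of the guide cassette, an EF-1α core promoter drives puromycin N-acetyltransferase for selection of transduced mammalian cells. A WPRE enhances expression, and a ΔU3 self-inactivating 3′ LTR closes the cassette. An SV40 poly(A) signal and SV40 origin lie outside the LTRs.

In E. coli the plasmid is maintained through a high-copy ColE1/pUC origin and ampicillin resistance, and an f1 origin is also present. The sequenced record is 7,302 nt, which is shorter than the listed backbone size of 9,151 bp. This is plausibly because a stuffer was removed during cloning, though the record does not say so. The plasmid belongs to a guide series used to generate cell-cycle gene knockouts in human cell lines.
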