Features (pLannotate 1.2.2; 27 found; start..end, strand, type, name):
     15..107     +  CDS            lacI (fragment): lac repressor; lacI; The lac repressor binds to the lac operator to inhibit transcription in E. coli. This inhibition can be relieved by adding lactose or isopropyl-β-D-thiogalactopyranoside (IPTG).
    120..141     +  protein_bind   CAP binding site: CAP binding activates transcription in the presence of cAMP. E. coli catabolite activator protein
    156..186     +  promoter       lac promoter: promoter for the E. coli lac operon
    194..210     +  protein_bind   lac operator: The lac repressor binds to the lac operator to inhibit transcription in E. coli. This inhibition can be relieved by adding lactose or isopropyl-β-D-thiogalactopyranoside (IPTG). lac repressor encoded by lacI
    255..273     +  promoter       T3 promoter: promoter for bacteriophage T3 RNA polymerase
    301..527     +  promoter       RSV promoter: Rous sarcoma virus enhancer/promoter
    528..708     +  LTR            5' LTR (truncated): truncated 5' long terminal repeat (LTR) from HIV-1
    755..880     +  misc_feature   HIV-1 Ψ: packaging signal of human immunodeficiency virus type 1
    864..1227    +  CDS            HIV-1 gag (fragment): gag protein from human immunodeficiency virus 1; gag
   1373..1606    +  misc_feature   RRE: The Rev response element (RRE) of HIV-1 allows for Rev-dependent mRNA export from the nucleus to the cytoplasm.
   1983..2009    +  CDS            Rev (fragment): human immunodeficiency virus 1 (HIV-1) Rev protein; rev; enhances nuclear export of unspliced and incompletely spliced viral mRNAs
   2013..2253    +  promoter       U6 promoter: RNA polymerase III promoter for human U6 snRNA
   2301..2368    +  misc_RNA       tracrRNA (fragment): trans-activating CRISPR RNA for the Streptococcus pyogenes CRISPR/Cas9 system
   2417..2534    +  misc_feature   cPPT/CTS: central polypurine tract and central termination sequence of HIV-1
   2603..2814    +  promoter       EF-1α core promoter: core promoter for human elongation factor EF-1α
   2840..3439    +  CDS            PuroR (fragment): puromycin N-acetyltransferase; pac from Streptomyces; confers resistance to puromycin
   3455..4043    +  misc_feature   WPRE: woodchuck hepatitis virus posttranscriptional regulatory element
   4094..4113    +  misc_feature   cPPT/CTS (fragment): central polypurine tract and central termination sequence of HIV-1
   4115..4348    +  LTR            3' LTR (ΔU3): self-inactivating 3' long terminal repeat (LTR) from HIV-1
   4426..4547    +  polyA_signal   SV40 poly(A) signal: SV40 polyadenylation signal
   4587..4722    +  rep_origin     SV40 ori: SV40 origin of replication
   4743..4761    -  promoter       T7 promoter: promoter for bacteriophage T7 RNA polymerase
   4769..4924    +  CDS            lacZα (fragment): LacZα fragment of β-galactosidase; lacZ fragment
   4929..5357    +  rep_origin     f1 ori (sequence partly withheld): f1 bacteriophage origin of replication; arrow indicates direction of (+) strand synthesis
   5410..5514    +  promoter       AmpR promoter: bla
   5515..6375    +  CDS            AmpR: β-lactamase; bla; confers resistance to ampicillin, carbenicillin, and related antibiotics
   6546..7134    +  rep_origin     ori: high-copy-number ColE1/pMB1/pBR322/pUC origin of replication
>Addgene plasmid #90575 | CCNA2 B2.1 gRNA | addgene full sequence | sequence record 182701 | Addgene NGS Result
GAGGAAGCGGAAGAGCGCCCAATACGCAAACCGCCTCTCCCCGCGCGTTGGCCGATTCATTAATGCAGCT
GGCACGACAGGTTTCCCGACTGGAAAGCGGGCAGTGAGCGCAACGCAATTAATGTGAGTTAGCTCACTCA
TTAGGCACCCCAGGCTTTACACTTTATGCTTCCGGCTCGTATGTTGTGTGGAATTGTGAGCGGATAACAA
TTTCACACAGGAAACAGCTATGACCATGATTACGCCAAGCGCGCAATTAACCCTCACTAAAGGGAACAAA
AGCTGGAGCTGCAAGCTTAATGTAGTCTTATGCAATACTCTTGTAGTCTTGCAACATGGTAACGATGAGT
TAGCAACATGCCTTACAAGGAGAGAAAAAGCACCGTGCATGCCGATTGGTGGAAGTAAGGTGGTACGATC
GTGCCTTATTAGGAAGGCAACAGACGGGTCTGACATGGATTGGACGAACCACTGAATTGCCGCATTGCAG
AGATATTGTATTTAAGTGCCTAGCTCGATACATAAACGGGTCTCTCTGGTTAGACCAGATCTGAGCCTGG
GAGCTCTCTGGCTAACTAGGGAACCCACTGCTTAAGCCTCAATAAAGCTTGCCTTGAGTGCTTCAAGTAG
TGTGTGCCCGTCTGTTGTGTGACTCTGGTAACTAGAGATCCCTCAGACCCTTTTAGTCAGTGTGGAAAAT
CTCTAGCAGTGGCGCCCGAACAGGGACTTGAAAGCGAAAGGGAAACCAGAGGAGCTCTCTCGACGCAGGA
CTCGGCTTGCTGAAGCGCGCACGGCAAGAGGCGAGGGGCGGCGACTGGTGAGTACGCCAAAAATTTTGAC
TAGCGGAGGCTAGAAGGAGAGAGATGGGTGCGAGAGCGTCAGTATTAAGCGGGGGAGAATTAGATCGCGA
TGGGAAAAAATTCGGTTAAGGCCAGGGGGAAAGAAAAAATATAAATTAAAACATATAGTATGGGCAAGCA
GGGAGCTAGAACGATTCGCAGTTAATCCTGGCCTGTTAGAAACATCAGAAGGCTGTAGACAAATACTGGG
ACAGCTACAACCATCCCTTCAGACAGGATCAGAAGAACTTAGATCATTATATAATACAGTAGCAACCCTC
TATTGTGTGCATCAAAGGATAGAGATAAAAGACACCAAGGAAGCTTTAGACAAGATAGAGGAAGAGCAAA
ACAAAAGTAAGACCACCGCACAGCAAGCGGCCGCTGATCTTCAGACCTGGAGGAGGAGATATGAGGGACA
ATTGGAGAAGTGAATTATATAAATATAAAGTAGTAAAAATTGAACCATTAGGAGTAGCACCCACCAAGGC
AAAGAGAAGAGTGGTGCAGAGAGAAAAAAGAGCAGTGGGAATAGGAGCTTTGTTCCTTGGGTTCTTGGGA
GCAGCAGGAAGCACTATGGGCGCAGCGTCAATGACGCTGACGGTACAGGCCAGACAATTATTGTCTGGTA
TAGTGCAGCAGCAGAACAATTTGCTGAGGGCTATTGAGGCGCAACAGCATCTGTTGCAACTCACAGTCTG
GGGCATCAAGCAGCTCCAGGCAAGAATCCTGGCTGTGGAAAGATACCTAAAGGATCAACAGCTCCTGGGG
ATTTGGGGTTGCTCTGGAAAACTCATTTGCACCACTGCTGTGCCTTGGAATGCTAGTTGGAGTAATAAAT
CTCTGGAACAGATTTGGAATCACACGACCTGGATGGAGTGGGACAGAGAAATTAACAATTACACAAGCTT
AATACACTCCTTAATTGAAGAATCGCAAAACCAGCAAGAAAAGAATGAACAAGAATTATTGGAATTAGAT
AAATGGGCAAGTTTGTGGAATTGGTTTAACATAACAAATTGGCTGTGGTATATAAAATTATTCATAATGA
TAGTAGGAGGCTTGGTAGGTTTAAGAATAGTTTTTGCTGTACTTTCTATAGTGAATAGAGTTAGGCAGGG
ATATTCACCATTATCGTTTCAGACCCACCTCCCAACCCCGAGGGGACCCAGAGAGGGCCTATTTCCCATG
ATTCCTTCATATTTGCATATACGATACAAGGCTGTTAGAGAGATAATTAGAATTAATTTGACTGTAAACA
CAAAGATATTAGTACAAAATACGTGACGTAGAAAGTAATAATTTCTTGGGTAGTTTGCAGTTTTAAAATT
ATGTTTTAAAATGGACTATCATATGCTTACCGTAACTTGAAAGTATTTCGATTTCTTGGCTTTATATATC
TTGTGGAAAGGACGAAACACCGCAGCGCCCGTCCAACAACCGGTTTAAGAGCTATGCTGGAAACAGCATA
GCAAGTTTAAATAAGGCTAGTCCGTTATCAACTTGAAAAAGTGGCACCGAGTCGGTGCTTTTTTTGAATT
CTAGATCTTGAGACAAATGGCAGTATTCATCCACAATTTTAAAAGAAAAGGGGGGATTGGGGGGTACAGT
GCAGGGGAAAGAATAGTAGACATAATAGCAACAGACATACAAACTAAAGAATTACAAAAACAAATTACAA
AAATTCAAAATTTTCGGGTTTATTACAGGGACAGCAGAGATCCACTTTGGCGCCGGCTCGAGTGGCTCCG
GTGCCCGTCAGTGGGCAGAGCGCACATCGCCCACAGTCCCCGAGAAGTTGGGGGGAGGGGTCGGCAATTG
AACCGGTGCCTAGAGAAGGTGGCGCGGGGTAAACTGGGAAAGTGATGTCGTGTACTGGCTCCGCCTTTTT
CCCGAGGGTGGGGGAGAACCGTATATAAGTGCAGTAGTCGCCGTGAACGTTCTTTTTCGCAACGGGTTTG
CCGCCAGAACACAGGTGTCGTGACGCGGGATCCGCCACCATGACCGAGTACAAGCCCACGGTGCGCCTCG
CCACCCGCGACGACGTCCCCAGGGCCGTACGCACCCTCGCCGCCGCGTTCGCCGACTACCCCGCCACGCG
CCACACCGTCGATCCGGACCGCCACATCGAGCGGGTCACCGAGCTGCAAGAACTCTTCCTCACGCGCGTC
GGGCTCGACATCGGCAAGGTGTGGGTCGCGGACGACGGCGCCGCGGTGGCGGTCTGGACCACGCCGGAGA
GCGTCGAAGCGGGGGCGGTGTTCGCCGAGATCGGCCCGCGCATGGCCGAGTTGAGCGGTTCCCGGCTGGC
CGCGCAGCAACAGATGGAAGGCCTCCTGGCGCCGCACCGGCCCAAGGAGCCCGCGTGGTTCCTGGCCACC
GTCGGAGTCTCGCCCGACCACCAGGGCAAGGGTCTGGGCAGCGCCGTCGTGCTCCCCGGAGTGGAGGCGG
CCGAGCGCGCCGGGGTGCCCGCCTTCCTGGAGACCTCCGCGCCCCGCAACCTCCCCTTCTACGAGCGGCT
CGGCTTCACCGTCACCGCCGACGTCGAGGTGCCCGAAGGACCGCGCACCTGGTGCATGACCCGCAAGCCC
GGTGCCTGAACGCGTTAAGTCGACAATCAACCTCTGGATTACAAAATTTGTGAAAGATTGACTGGTATTC
TTAACTATGTTGCTCCTTTTACGCTATGTGGATACGCTGCTTTAATGCCTTTGTATCATGCTATTGCTTC
CCGTATGGCTTTCATTTTCTCCTCCTTGTATAAATCCTGGTTGCTGTCTCTTTATGAGGAGTTGTGGCCC
GTTGTCAGGCAACGTGGCGTGGTGTGCACTGTGTTTGCTGACGCAACCCCCACTGGTTGGGGCATTGCCA
CCACCTGTCAGCTCCTTTCCGGGACTTTCGCTTTCCCCCTCCCTATTGCCACGGCGGAACTCATCGCCGC
CTGCCTTGCCCGCTGCTGGACAGGGGCTCGGCTGTTGGGCACTGACAATTCCGTGGTGTTGTCGGGGAAA
TCATCGTCCTTTCCTTGGCTGCTCGCCTGTGTTGCCACCTGGATTCTGCGCGGGACGTCCTTCTGCTACG
TCCCTTCGGCCCTCAATCCAGCGGACCTTCCTTCCCGCGGCCTGCTGCCGGCTCTGCGGCCTCTTCCGCG
TCTTCGCCTTCGCCCTCAGACGAGTCGGATCTCCCTTTGGGCCGCCTCCCCGCGTCGACTTTAAGACCAA
TGACTTACAAGGCAGCTGTAGATCTTAGCCACTTTTTAAAAGAAAAGGGGGGACTGGAAGGGCTAATTCA
CTCCCAACGAAGACAAGATCTGCTTTTTGCTTGTACTGGGTCTCTCTGGTTAGACCAGATCTGAGCCTGG
GAGCTCTCTGGCTAACTAGGGAACCCACTGCTTAAGCCTCAATAAAGCTTGCCTTGAGTGCTTCAAGTAG
TGTGTGCCCGTCTGTTGTGTGACTCTGGTAACTAGAGATCCCTCAGACCCTTTTAGTCAGTGTGGAAAAT
CTCTAGCAGTACGTATAGTAGTTCATGTCATCTTATTATTCAGTATTTATAACTTGCAAAGAAATGAATA
TCAGAGAGTGAGAGGAACTTGTTTATTGCAGCTTATAATGGTTACAAATAAAGCAATAGCATCACAAATT
TCACAAATAAAGCATTTTTTTCACTGCATTCTAGTTGTGGTTTGTCCAAACTCATCAATGTATCTTATCA
TGTCTGGCTCTAGCTATCCCGCCCCTAACTCCGCCCATCCCGCCCCTAACTCCGCCCAGTTCCGCCCATT
CTCCGCCCCATGGCTGACTAATTTTTTTTATTTATGCAGAGGCCGAGGCCGCCTCGGCCTCTGAGCTATT
CCAGAAGTAGTGAGGAGGCTTTTTTGGAGGCCTAGGGACGTACCCAATTCGCCCTATAGTGAGTCGTATT
ACGCGCGCTCACTGGCCGTCGTTTTACAACGTCGTGACTGGGAAAACCCTGGCGTTACCCAACTTAATCG
CCTTGCAGCACATCCCCCTTTCGCCAGCTGGCGTAATAGCGAAGAGGCCCGCACCGATCGCCCTTCCCAA
CAGTTGCGCAGCCTGAATGGCGAATGGG
[124 nt withheld, positions 4929-5052]
C
[91 nt withheld, positions 5054-5144]
A
[49 nt withheld, positions 5146-5194]
CCTTTGACGTTGGAGTCCACGTTCTTT
[37 nt withheld, positions 5222-5258]
ACCCTATCTCGGTCTATTCTTTTGATTTATAAGGGATTTTGCCGATTTCGGCCTATTGGTTAAAAAATGA
GCTGATTTAACAAAAATTTAACGCGAATTTTAACAAAATATTAACGCTTACAATTTAGGTGGCACTTTTC
GGGGAAATGTGCGCGGAACCCCTATTTGTTTATTTTTCTAAATACATTCAAATATGTATCCGCTCATGAG
ACAATAACCCTGATAAATGCTTCAATAATATTGAAAAAGGAAGAGTATGAGTATTCAACATTTCCGTGTC
GCCCTTATTCCCTTTTTTGCGGCATTTTGCCTTCCTGTTTTTGCTCACCCAGAAACGCTGGTGAAAGTAA
AAGATGCTGAAGATCAGTTGGGTGCACGAGTGGGTTACATCGAACTGGATCTCAACAGCGGTAAGATCCT
TGAGAGTTTTCGCCCCGAAGAACGTTTTCCAATGATGAGCACTTTTAAAGTTCTGCTATGTGGCGCGGTA
TTATCCCGTATTGACGCCGGGCAAGAGCAACTCGGTCGCCGCATACACTATTCTCAGAATGACTTGGTTG
AGTACTCACCAGTCACAGAAAAGCATCTTACGGATGGCATGACAGTAAGAGAATTATGCAGTGCTGCCAT
AACCATGAGTGATAACACTGCGGCCAACTTACTTCTGACAACGATCGGAGGACCGAAGGAGCTAACCGCT
TTTTTGCACAACATGGGGGATCATGTAACTCGCCTTGATCGTTGGGAACCGGAGCTGAATGAAGCCATAC
CAAACGACGAGCGTGACACCACGATGCCTGTAGCAATGGCAACAACGTTGCGCAAACTATTAACTGGCGA
ACTACTTACTCTAGCTTCCCGGCAACAATTAATAGACTGGATGGAGGCGGATAAAGTTGCAGGACCACTT
CTGCGCTCGGCCCTTCCGGCTGGCTGGTTTATTGCTGATAAATCTGGAGCCGGTGAGCGTGGGTCTCGCG
GTATCATTGCAGCACTGGGGCCAGATGGTAAGCCCTCCCGTATCGTAGTTATCTACACGACGGGGAGTCA
GGCAACTATGGATGAACGAAATAGACAGATCGCTGAGATAGGTGCCTCACTGATTAAGCATTGGTAACTG
TCAGACCAAGTTTACTCATATATACTTTAGATTGATTTAAAACTTCATTTTTAATTTAAAAGGATCTAGG
TGAAGATCCTTTTTGATAATCTCATGACCAAAATCCCTTAACGTGAGTTTTCGTTCCACTGAGCGTCAGA
CCCCGTAGAAAAGATCAAAGGATCTTCTTGAGATCCTTTTTTTCTGCGCGTAATCTGCTGCTTGCAAACA
AAAAAACCACCGCTACCAGCGGTGGTTTGTTTGCCGGATCAAGAGCTACCAACTCTTTTTCCGAAGGTAA
CTGGCTTCAGCAGAGCGCAGATACCAAATACTGTTCTTCTAGTGTAGCCGTAGTTAGGCCACCACTTCAA
GAACTCTGTAGCACCGCCTACATACCTCGCTCTGCTAATCCTGTTACCAGTGGCTGCTGCCAGTGGCGAT
AAGTCGTGTCTTACCGGGTTGGACTCAAGACGATAGTTACCGGATAAGGCGCAGCGGTCGGGCTGAACGG
GGGGTTCGTGCACACAGCCCAGCTTGGAGCGAACGACCTACACCGAACTGAGATACCTACAGCGTGAGCT
ATGAGAAAGCGCCACGCTTCCCGAAGGGAGAAAGGCGGACAGGTATCCGGTAAGCGGCAGGGTCGGAACA
GGAGAGCGCACGAGGGAGCTTCCAGGGGGAAACGCCTGGTATCTTTATAGTCCTGTCGGGTTTCGCCACC
TCTGACTTGAGCGTCGATTTTTGTGATGCTCGTCAGGGGGGCGGAGCCTATGGAAAAACGCCAGCAACGC
GGCCTTTTTACGGTTCCTGGCCTTTTGCTGGCCTTTTGCTCACATGTTCTTTCCTGCGTTATCCCCTGAT
TCTGTGGATAACCGTATTACCGCCTTTGAGTGAGCTGATACCGCTCGCCGCAGCCGAACGACCGAGCGCA
GCGAGTCAGTGAGC
